Addgene plasmid #159160: pcDNA3-HA-DEPTOR S286/287/291A
Purpose: Expresses DEPTOR S286/287/291A mutant in mammalian cells
Depositing lab: Michele Pagano. Depositing organization: NYU Grossman School of Medicine. Publication: mTOR generates an auto-amplification loop by triggering the betaTrCP- and CK1alpha-dependent degradation of DEPTOR. Duan S, Skaar JR, Kuchay S, Toschi A, Kanarek N, Ben-Neriah Y, Pagano M. Mol Cell. 2011 Oct 21;44(2):317-24. doi: 10.1016/j.molcel.2011.09.005. PubMed 22017877.
Backbone
  Vector backbone: pcDNA3
  Backbone size w/o insert (bp): 5400
  Total vector size (bp): 6630
  Vector type: Mammalian Expression
Growth in bacteria
  Bacterial resistance: Ampicillin, 100 μg/mL
  Growth temperature: 37°C
  Growth strain: DH5alpha
  Copy number: High Copy
Gene/Insert
  Gene/Insert name: DEPTOR (alt name: DEPDC6)
  Species: H. sapiens (human)
  Insert size (bp): 1230
  Mutation: changed serine 286,287 and 291 to alanine
  GenBank ID: NM_022783.4
  Entrez Gene: DEPTOR (a.k.a. DEP.6, DEPDC6, hDEPTOR)
  Promoter: CMV
  Tag / fusion protein: HA (N terminal on insert)
  Cloning method: Restriction Enzyme; 5′ cloning site BamHI (unknown if destroyed); 3′ cloning site XhoI (unknown if destroyed)
  Sequencing primers: 5′ T7; 3′ SP6
Terms and licenses: Academic/Nonprofit Terms; Industry Terms: Not Available to Industry
How to cite: pcDNA3-HA-DEPTOR S286/287/291A was a gift from Michele Pagano (Addgene plasmid # 159160 ; http://n2t.net/addgene:159160 ; RRID:Addgene_159160)
