[The description below was written by a language model from this plasmid's Addgene catalogue record and pLannotate feature annotations shown in this document.]
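Description:
pcDNA3-HA-DEPTOR S286/287/291A is a mammalian expression plasmid of roughly 6.6 kb built on the pcDNA3 backbone. It is propagated in E. coli through a high-copy ColE1/pUC-type origin and selected with ampicillin via the β-lactamase gene and its own promoter. An f1 origin is also present, allowing single-stranded DNA production. For mammalian cells, the backbone carries a neomycin phosphotransferase cassette driven by the SV40 enhancer/early promoter and terminated by an SV40 polyadenylation signal, which permits G418 selection of stable transfectants. Short annotated fragments (bom, lac promoter/operator, lacI, ble, an HIV-1 LTR match) appear to be backbone remnants or partial similarity hits rather than functional modules.

The payload is human DEPTOR (also called DEPDC6), a negative regulator of the mTORC1 and mTORC2 kinase complexes. It was cloned between BamHI and XhoI downstream of the CMV immediate-early enhancer/promoter and upstream of the bovine growth hormone polyadenylation signal. The catalogue entry specifies an N-terminal HA epitope tag; the feature table does not annotate it separately, although there is space between the T7 promoter and the DEPTOR coding sequence where it would lie. Flanking T7 and SP6 promoters serve as sequencing primer sites and could support in vitro transcription.

The insert carries alanine substitutions at serines 286, 287 and 291. The associated publication concerns βTrCP- and CK1α-dependent degradation of DEPTOR triggered by mTOR, so this is presumably a non-phosphorylatable mutant for studying that degradation pathway, though the record does not state the mutant's behaviour explicitly. The HA tag allows detection or immunoprecipitation of the expressed protein.
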