Features (pLannotate 1.2.2; 21 found; start..end, strand, type, name):
     28..80      -  misc_feature   bom (fragment): basis of mobility region from pBR322
    235..614     +  enhancer       CMV enhancer: human cytomegalovirus immediate early enhancer
    615..818     +  promoter       CMV promoter: human cytomegalovirus (CMV) immediate early promoter
    814..847     +  LTR            5' LTR (truncated) (fragment): truncated 5' long terminal repeat (LTR) from HIV-1
    863..881     +  promoter       T7 promoter: promoter for bacteriophage T7 RNA polymerase
    943..2166    +  CDS            DEPTOR: DPTOR_HUMAN - Also known as DEPDC6. Experimental evidence at protein level: Swiss-Prot protein existence level 1. Negative regulator of the mTORC1 and mTORC2 signaling pathways. Inhibits the kinase activity of both complexes. From Homo sapiens (Human).
   2197..2215    -  promoter       SP6 promoter: promoter for bacteriophage SP6 RNA polymerase
   2241..2465    +  polyA_signal   bGH poly(A) signal: bovine growth hormone polyadenylation signal
   2469..2490    +  promoter       SV40 promoter (fragment): SV40 enhancer and early promoter
   2511..2939    +  rep_origin     f1 ori (sequence partly withheld): f1 bacteriophage origin of replication; arrow indicates direction of (+) strand synthesis
   2953..3282    +  promoter       SV40 promoter: SV40 enhancer and early promoter
   3349..4140    +  CDS            neo: KKA2_KLEPN - Also known as kan, nptII. Experimental evidence at protein level: Swiss-Prot protein existence level 1. Resistance to kanamycin, neomycin, paromomycin, ribostamycin, butirosin and gentamicin B. From Klebsiella pneumoniae.
   4164..4322    +  CDS            ble (fragment): BLE_KLEPN - Experimental evidence at protein level: Swiss-Prot protein existence level 1. Binding protein with a strong affinity to the bleomycin family of antibiotics. Binds to CL990; an antimitotic-antibiotic compound. From Klebsiella pneumoniae.
   4317..4438    +  polyA_signal   SV40 poly(A) signal: SV40 polyadenylation signal
   4511..4527    -  protein_bind   lac operator: The lac repressor binds to the lac operator to inhibit transcription in E. coli. This inhibition can be relieved by adding lactose or isopropyl-β-D-thiogalactopyranoside (IPTG). lac repressor encoded by lacI
   4535..4565    -  promoter       lac promoter: promoter for the E. coli lac operon
   4580..4601    -  protein_bind   CAP binding site: CAP binding activates transcription in the presence of cAMP. E. coli catabolite activator protein
   4614..4706    -  CDS            lacI (fragment): lac repressor; lacI; The lac repressor binds to the lac operator to inhibit transcription in E. coli. This inhibition can be relieved by adding lactose or isopropyl-β-D-thiogalactopyranoside (IPTG).
   4889..5477    -  rep_origin     ori: high-copy-number ColE1/pMB1/pBR322/pUC origin of replication
   5648..6508    -  CDS            AmpR: β-lactamase; bla; confers resistance to ampicillin, carbenicillin, and related antibiotics
   6509..6613    -  promoter       AmpR promoter: bla
>Addgene plasmid #159160 | pcDNA3-HA-DEPTOR S286/287/291A | addgene full sequence | sequence record 311307 | Addgene NGS Result
GACGGATCGGGAGATCTCCCGATCCCCTATGGTGCACTCTCAGTACAATCTGCTCTGATGCCGCATAGTT
AAGCCAGTATCTGCTCCCTGCTTGTGTGTTGGAGGTCGCTGAGTAGTGCGCGAGCAAAATTTAAGCTACA
ACAAGGCAAGGCTTGACCGACAATTGCATGAAGAATCTGCTTAGGGTTAGGCGTTTTGCGCTGCTTCGCG
ATGTACGGGCCAGATATACGCGTTGACATTGATTATTGACTAGTTATTAATAGTAATCAATTACGGGGTC
ATTAGTTCATAGCCCATATATGGAGTTCCGCGTTACATAACTTACGGTAAATGGCCCGCCTGGCTGACCG
CCCAACGACCCCCGCCCATTGACGTCAATAATGACGTATGTTCCCATAGTAACGCCAATAGGGACTTTCC
ATTGACGTCAATGGGTGGAGTATTTACGGTAAACTGCCCACTTGGCAGTACATCAAGTGTATCATATGCC
AAGTACGCCCCCTATTGACGTCAATGACGGTAAATGGCCCGCCTGGCATTATGCCCAGTACATGACCTTA
TGGGACTTTCCTACTTGGCAGTACATCTACGTATTAGTCATCGCTATTACCATGGTGATGCGGTTTTGGC
AGTACATCAATGGGCGTGGATAGCGGTTTGACTCACGGGGATTTCCAAGTCTCCACCCCATTGACGTCAA
TGGGAGTTTGTTTTGGCACCAAAATCAACGGGACTTTCCAAAATGTCGTAACAACTCCGCCCCATTGACG
CAAATGGGCGGTAGGCGTGTACGGTGGGAGGTCTATATAAGCAGAGCTCTCTGGCTAACTAGAGAACCCA
CTGCTTACTGGCTTATCGAAATTAATACGACTCACTATAGGGAGACCCAAGCTTGGTACCGAGCTCGGAT
CCATGTACCCATACGACGTCCCAGACTACGCTGAGGAGGGCGGCAGCACTGGCAGTGCTGGCAGTGACAG
CAGCACCAGCGGGAGTGGCGGGGCGCAGCAAAGGGAGCTGGAGCGCATGGCTGAGGTCTTGGTCACCGGG
GAACAGCTACGGCTCAGGCTGCACGAAGAAAAGGTTATTAAAGATAGACGTCATCATCTCAAGACCTACC
CAAACTGTTTTGTCGCAAAAGAACTGATTGACTGGCTGATTGAACACAAAGAGGCTTCTGACAGAGAGAC
GGCAATTAAACTCATGCAGAAATTAGCAGACCGGGGCATTATTCACCATGTGTGTGATGAGCATAAGGAA
TTCAAGGATGTCAAACTCTTCTACCGCTTTAGAAAGGATGACGGCACCTTCCCATTGGATAATGAAGTGA
AGGCCTTTATGAGAGGACAGAGGCTATATGAAAAGCTGATGAGCCCTGAAAACACACTCCTGCAGCCCAG
GGAGGAGGAAGGGGTCAAGTATGAGCGCACCTTCATGGCATCTGAATTCCTGGACTGGCTGGTTCAGGAA
GGTGAGGCCACCACGAGGAAAGAGGCAGAGCAGCTTTGCCACCGGCTTATGGAGCATGGCATCATCCAGC
ATGTGTCCAACAAGCACCCATTTGTGGACAGCAATCTTCTCTACCAGTTCAGAATGAACTTCCGGCGGAG
GCGAAGACTGATGGAGCTGCTCAATGAAAAGTCCCCCTCCTCCCAGGAAACTCATGACAGTCCCTTCTGC
CTGAGGAAGCAGAGCCATGACAATCGGAAATCTACCAGCTTTATGTCAGTGAGCCCCAGCAAGGAGATCA
AGATCGTGTCTGCAGTGAGGAGAAGCAGCATGAGCAGCTGTGGCGCCGCCGGCTACTTCGCCAGCAGCCC
CACCCTCAGCAGCAGCCCCCCTGTGCTCTGCAACCCCAAGTCCGTGCTGAAGAGACCTGTCACCTCTGAG
GAACTCCTTACTCCCGGGGCTCCGTATGCAAGGAAGACATTCACGATTGTTGGTGACGCGGTTGGCTGGG
GTTTTGTGGTGCGAGGAAGTAAGCCATGCCACATCCAGGCTGTAGACCCCAGTGGCCCTGCAGCCGCAGC
AGGAATGAAGGTCTGTCAGTTTGTCGTCTCTGTCAACGGGCTCAATGTCCTGCATGTAGACTACCGGACC
GTGAGCAATCTGATTCTGACGGGCCCACGGACGATTGTCATGGAAGTCATGGAGGAGTTAGAGTGCTGAC
TCGAGCATGCATCTAGAGGGCCCTATTCTATAGTGTCACCTAAATGCTAGAGCTCGCTGATCAGCCTCGA
CTGTGCCTTCTAGTTGCCAGCCATCTGTTGTTTGCCCCTCCCCCGTGCCTTCCTTGACCCTGGAAGGTGC
CACTCCCACTGTCCTTTCCTAATAAAATGAGGAAATTGCATCGCATTGTCTGAGTAGGTGTCATTCTATT
CTGGGGGGTGGGGTGGGGCAGGACAGCAAGGGGGAGGATTGGGAAGACAATAGCAGGCATGCTGGGGATG
CGGTGGGCTCTATGGCTTCTGAGGCGGAAAGAACCAGCTGGGGCTCTAGGGGGTATCCCC
[124 nt withheld, positions 2511-2634]
C
[91 nt withheld, positions 2636-2726]
A
[49 nt withheld, positions 2728-2776]
CCTTTGACGTTGGAGTCCACGTTCTTT
[37 nt withheld, positions 2804-2840]
ACCCTATCTCGGTCTATTCTTTTGATTTATAAGGGATTTTGCCGATTTCGGCCTATTGGTTAAAAAATGA
GCTGATTTAACAAAAATTTAACGCGAATTAATTCTGTGGAATGTGTGTCAGTTAGGGTGTGGAAAGTCCC
CAGGCTCCCCAGCAGGCAGAAGTATGCAAAGCATGCATCTCAATTAGTCAGCAACCAGGTGTGGAAAGTC
CCCAGGCTCCCCAGCAGGCAGAAGTATGCAAAGCATGCATCTCAATTAGTCAGCAACCATAGTCCCGCCC
CTAACTCCGCCCATCCCGCCCCTAACTCCGCCCAGTTCCGCCCATTCTCCGCCCCATGGCTGACTAATTT
TTTTTATTTATGCAGAGGCCGAGGCCGCCTCTGCCTCTGAGCTATTCCAGAAGTAGTGAGGAGGCTTTTT
TGGAGGCCTAGGCTTTTGCAAAAAGCTCCCGGGAGCTTGTATATCCATTTTCGGATCTGATCAAGAGACA
GGATGAGGATCGTTTCGCATGATTGAACAAGATGGATTGCACGCAGGTTCTCCGGCCGCTTGGGTGGAGA
GGCTATTCGGCTATGACTGGGCACAACAGACAATCGGCTGCTCTGATGCCGCCGTGTTCCGGCTGTCAGC
GCAGGGGCGCCCGGTTCTTTTTGTCAAGACCGACCTGTCCGGTGCCCTGAATGAACTGCAGGACGAGGCA
GCGCGGCTATCGTGGCTGGCCACGACGGGCGTTCCTTGCGCAGCTGTGCTCGACGTTGTCACTGAAGCGG
GAAGGGACTGGCTGCTATTGGGCGAAGTGCCGGGGCAGGATCTCCTGTCATCTCACCTTGCTCCTGCCGA
GAAAGTATCCATCATGGCTGATGCAATGCGGCGGCTGCATACGCTTGATCCGGCTACCTGCCCATTCGAC
CACCAAGCGAAACATCGCATCGAGCGAGCACGTACTCGGATGGAAGCCGGTCTTGTCGATCAGGATGATC
TGGACGAAGAGCATCAGGGGCTCGCGCCAGCCGAACTGTTCGCCAGGCTCAAGGCGCGCATGCCCGACGG
CGAGGATCTCGTCGTGACCCATGGCGATGCCTGCTTGCCGAATATCATGGTGGAAAATGGCCGCTTTTCT
GGATTCATCGACTGTGGCCGGCTGGGTGTGGCGGACCGCTATCAGGACATAGCGTTGGCTACCCGTGATA
TTGCTGAAGAGCTTGGCGGCGAATGGGCTGACCGCTTCCTCGTGCTTTACGGTATCGCCGCTCCCGATTC
GCAGCGCATCGCCTTCTATCGCCTTCTTGACGAGTTCTTCTGAGCGGGACTCTGGGGTTCGAAATGACCG
ACCAAGCGACGCCCAACCTGCCATCACGAGATTTCGATTCCACCGCCGCCTTCTATGAAAGGTTGGGCTT
CGGAATCGTTTTCCGGGACGCCGGCTGGATGATCCTCCAGCGCGGGGATCTCATGCTGGAGTTCTTCGCC
CACCCCAACTTGTTTATTGCAGCTTATAATGGTTACAAATAAAGCAATAGCATCACAAATTTCACAAATA
AAGCATTTTTTTCACTGCATTCTAGTTGTGGTTTGTCCAAACTCATCAATGTATCTTATCATGTCTGTAT
ACCGTCGACCTCTAGCTAGAGCTTGGCGTAATCATGGTCATAGCTGTTTCCTGTGTGAAATTGTTATCCG
CTCACAATTCCACACAACATACGAGCCGGAAGCATAAAGTGTAAAGCCTGGGGTGCCTAATGAGTGAGCT
AACTCACATTAATTGCGTTGCGCTCACTGCCCGCTTTCCAGTCGGGAAACCTGTCGTGCCAGCTGCATTA
ATGAATCGGCCAACGCGCGGGGAGAGGCGGTTTGCGTATTGGGCGCTCTTCCGCTTCCTCGCTCACTGAC
TCGCTGCGCTCGGTCGTTCGGCTGCGGCGAGCGGTATCAGCTCACTCAAAGGCGGTAATACGGTTATCCA
CAGAATCAGGGGATAACGCAGGAAAGAACATGTGAGCAAAAGGCCAGCAAAAGGCCAGGAACCGTAAAAA
GGCCGCGTTGCTGGCGTTTTTCCATAGGCTCCGCCCCCCTGACGAGCATCACAAAAATCGACGCTCAAGT
CAGAGGTGGCGAAACCCGACAGGACTATAAAGATACCAGGCGTTTCCCCCTGGAAGCTCCCTCGTGCGCT
CTCCTGTTCCGACCCTGCCGCTTACCGGATACCTGTCCGCCTTTCTCCCTTCGGGAAGCGTGGCGCTTTC
TCATAGCTCACGCTGTAGGTATCTCAGTTCGGTGTAGGTCGTTCGCTCCAAGCTGGGCTGTGTGCACGAA
CCCCCCGTTCAGCCCGACCGCTGCGCCTTATCCGGTAACTATCGTCTTGAGTCCAACCCGGTAAGACACG
ACTTATCGCCACTGGCAGCAGCCACTGGTAACAGGATTAGCAGAGCGAGGTATGTAGGCGGTGCTACAGA
GTTCTTGAAGTGGTGGCCTAACTACGGCTACACTAGAAGAACAGTATTTGGTATCTGCGCTCTGCTGAAG
CCAGTTACCTTCGGAAAAAGAGTTGGTAGCTCTTGATCCGGCAAACAAACCACCGCTGGTAGCGGTGGTT
TTTTTGTTTGCAAGCAGCAGATTACGCGCAGAAAAAAAGGATCTCAAGAAGATCCTTTGATCTTTTCTAC
GGGGTCTGACGCTCAGTGGAACGAAAACTCACGTTAAGGGATTTTGGTCATGAGATTATCAAAAAGGATC
TTCACCTAGATCCTTTTAAATTAAAAATGAAGTTTTAAATCAATCTAAAGTATATATGAGTAAACTTGGT
CTGACAGTTACCAATGCTTAATCAGTGAGGCACCTATCTCAGCGATCTGTCTATTTCGTTCATCCATAGT
TGCCTGACTCCCCGTCGTGTAGATAACTACGATACGGGAGGGCTTACCATCTGGCCCCAGTGCTGCAATG
ATACCGCGAGACCCACGCTCACCGGCTCCAGATTTATCAGCAATAAACCAGCCAGCCGGAAGGGCCGAGC
GCAGAAGTGGTCCTGCAACTTTATCCGCCTCCATCCAGTCTATTAATTGTTGCCGGGAAGCTAGAGTAAG
TAGTTCGCCAGTTAATAGTTTGCGCAACGTTGTTGCCATTGCTACAGGCATCGTGGTGTCACGCTCGTCG
TTTGGTATGGCTTCATTCAGCTCCGGTTCCCAACGATCAAGGCGAGTTACATGATCCCCCATGTTGTGCA
AAAAAGCGGTTAGCTCCTTCGGTCCTCCGATCGTTGTCAGAAGTAAGTTGGCCGCAGTGTTATCACTCAT
GGTTATGGCAGCACTGCATAATTCTCTTACTGTCATGCCATCCGTAAGATGCTTTTCTGTGACTGGTGAG
TACTCAACCAAGTCATTCTGAGAATAGTGTATGCGGCGACCGAGTTGCTCTTGCCCGGCGTCAATACGGG
ATAATACCGCGCCACATAGCAGAACTTTAAAAGTGCTCATCATTGGAAAACGTTCTTCGGGGCGAAAACT
CTCAAGGATCTTACCGCTGTTGAGATCCAGTTCGATGTAACCCACTCGTGCACCCAACTGATCTTCAGCA
TCTTTTACTTTCACCAGCGTTTCTGGGTGAGCAAAAACAGGAAGGCAAAATGCCGCAAAAAAGGGAATAA
GGGCGACACGGAAATGTTGAATACTCATACTCTTCCTTTTTCAATATTATTGAAGCATTTATCAGGGTTA
TTGTCTCATGAGCGGATACATATTTGAATGTATTTAGAAAAATAAACAAATAGGGGTTCCGCGCACATTT
CCCCGAAAAGTGCCACCTGACGTC
